Addgene plasmid #20293: pLenti-CaMKIIa-hChR2(C128A)-EYFP-WPRE
Purpose: Lentiviral expression of ChR2 (C128A) Step Function Opsin (SFO) fused to EYFP, for bi-stable optogenetic excitation
Depositing lab: Karl Deisseroth. Depositing organization: Stanford University. Publication: Bi-stable neural state switches. Berndt A, Yizhar O, Gunaydin LA, Hegemann P, Deisseroth K. Nat Neurosci. 2009 Feb . 12(2):229-34. 10.1038/nn.2247 PubMed 19079251.
Backbone
  Vector backbone: pLenti-CaMKIIa
  Backbone size w/o insert (bp): 9250
  Vector type: Mammalian Expression, Lentiviral
Growth in bacteria
  Bacterial resistance: Ampicillin, 100 μg/mL
  Growth temperature: 37°C
  Growth strain: Stbl3
  Copy number: High Copy
Gene/Insert
  Gene/Insert name: channelrhodopsin-2 (alt names: hChR2(C128A); cop4; channelopsin-2)
  Species: C. reinhardtii
  Insert size (bp): 1662
  Mutation: changed Cysteine 128 to Alanine
  Tag / fusion protein: EYFP (C terminal on insert)
  Cloning method: Restriction Enzyme; 5′ cloning site AgeI (unknown if destroyed); 3′ cloning site EcoRI (unknown if destroyed)
  Sequencing primers: 5′ n/a
Terms and licenses: Academic/Nonprofit Terms; Industry Terms: Not Available to Industry
Depositor comments: Please see http://www.optogenetics.org for additional information.
How to cite: pLenti-CaMKIIa-hChR2(C128A)-EYFP-WPRE was a gift from Karl Deisseroth (Addgene plasmid # 20293 ; http://n2t.net/addgene:20293 ; RRID:Addgene_20293)
