[The description below was written by a language model from this plasmid's Addgene catalogue record and pLannotate feature annotations shown in this document.]
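Description:
pLenti-CaMKIIa-hChR2(C128A)-EYFP-WPRE is an HIV-1-derived lentiviral transfer plasmid for mammalian expression, about 10.9 kb in total, designed to deliver a step-function opsin to neurons. It is maintained in E. coli through a high-copy ColE1/pUC-type origin with ampicillin resistance, and is grown in a recombination-deficient strain (Stbl3), as is usual for LTR-containing vectors. An f1 origin is also present. Outside the viral genome, a BleoR cassette under SV40 and EM7 promoters could confer Zeocin resistance in mammalian or bacterial cells.

The viral genome is transcribed from a CMV enhancer/promoter fused to a truncated 5' LTR, a Tat-independent arrangement. It carries the Ψ packaging signal with a gag fragment, the Rev response element for nuclear export of the unspliced genomic RNA, and the cPPT/CTS, which aids nuclear import in non-dividing cells. A truncated 3' LTR followed by a bGH polyadenylation signal closes the genome.

Within it, the mouse CaMKIIα promoter, commonly used to bias expression toward excitatory neurons, drives a channelrhodopsin-2 fragment of Chlamydomonas reinhardtii origin fused at its C terminus to EYFP. The WPRE downstream enhances transcript stability and expression. The automated annotation labels the opsin as the H134R variant, but this is probably a nearest-match call, since the catalogue entry specifies a cysteine-128-to-alanine substitution.

That mutation makes a step-function opsin for bi-stable excitation: it greatly slows channel closure, so a brief light pulse produces prolonged depolarisation. EYFP allows expressing cells to be visualised.
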