Features (pLannotate 1.2.2; 31 found; start..end, strand, type, name):
     31..83      -  misc_feature   bom (fragment): basis of mobility region from pBR322
    238..617     +  enhancer       CMV enhancer: human cytomegalovirus immediate early enhancer
    618..817     +  promoter       CMV promoter: human cytomegalovirus (CMV) immediate early promoter
    835..1015    +  LTR            5' LTR (truncated): truncated 5' long terminal repeat (LTR) from HIV-1
   1062..1187    +  misc_feature   HIV-1 Ψ: packaging signal of human immunodeficiency virus type 1
   1171..1534    +  CDS            HIV-1 gag (fragment): gag protein from human immunodeficiency virus 1; gag
   1680..1913    +  misc_feature   RRE: The Rev response element (RRE) of HIV-1 allows for Rev-dependent mRNA export from the nucleus to the cytoplasm.
   2290..2390    +  CDS            Rev (fragment): human immunodeficiency virus 1 (HIV-1) Rev protein; rev; enhances nuclear export of unspliced and incompletely spliced viral mRNAs
   2440..2557    +  misc_feature   cPPT/CTS: central polypurine tract and central termination sequence of HIV-1
   2602..3890    +  promoter       CaMKII promoter: promoter for the mouse calcium/calmodulin-dependent kinase II α subunit
   3918..4844    +  CDS            ChR2(H134R): H134R mutant of an N-terminal fragment of channelrhodopsin-2 from the alga Chlamydomonas reinhardtii (Nagel et al., 2005) blue light-activated cation channel
   4860..5579    +  CDS            EYFP: enhanced YFP mammalian codon-optimized
   5580..5604    +  misc_feature   MCS (fragment): pBluescript multiple cloning site
   5604..6192    +  misc_feature   WPRE: woodchuck hepatitis virus posttranscriptional regulatory element
   6129..6710    +  CDS            nef (fragment): NEF_HV1H2 - Experimental evidence at protein level: Swiss-Prot protein existence level 1. Extracellular Nef protein targets CD4(+) T-lymphocytes for apoptosis by interacting with CXCR4 surface receptors. From Human immunodeficiency virus type 1 group M subtype B (isolate HXB2) (HIV-1).
   6717..6897    +  LTR            5' LTR (truncated): truncated 5' long terminal repeat (LTR) from HIV-1
   6929..7153    +  polyA_signal   bGH poly(A) signal: bovine growth hormone polyadenylation signal
   7157..7178    +  promoter       SV40 promoter (fragment): SV40 enhancer and early promoter
   7199..7627    +  rep_origin     f1 ori (sequence partly withheld): f1 bacteriophage origin of replication; arrow indicates direction of (+) strand synthesis
   7641..7970    +  promoter       SV40 promoter: SV40 enhancer and early promoter
   8018..8065    +  promoter       EM7 promoter: synthetic bacterial promoter&nbsp
   8084..8458    +  CDS            BleoR: antibiotic-binding protein; Sh ble from Streptoalloteichus hindustanus; confers resistance to bleomycin, phleomycin, and Zeocin™
   8468..8593    +  CDS            ble (fragment): BLE_KLEPN - Experimental evidence at protein level: Swiss-Prot protein existence level 1. Binding protein with a strong affinity to the bleomycin family of antibiotics. Binds to CL990; an antimitotic-antibiotic compound. From Klebsiella pneumoniae.
   8588..8709    +  polyA_signal   SV40 poly(A) signal: SV40 polyadenylation signal
   8780..8802    -  protein_bind   lac operator (fragment): The lac repressor binds to the lac operator to inhibit transcription in E. coli. This inhibition can be relieved by adding lactose or isopropyl-β-D-thiogalactopyranoside (IPTG). lac repressor encoded by lacI
   8806..8836    -  promoter       lac promoter: promoter for the E. coli lac operon
   8851..8872    -  protein_bind   CAP binding site: CAP binding activates transcription in the presence of cAMP. E. coli catabolite activator protein
   8885..8977    -  CDS            lacI (fragment): lac repressor; lacI; The lac repressor binds to the lac operator to inhibit transcription in E. coli. This inhibition can be relieved by adding lactose or isopropyl-β-D-thiogalactopyranoside (IPTG).
   9160..9748    -  rep_origin     ori: high-copy-number ColE1/pMB1/pBR322/pUC origin of replication
   9919..10779   -  CDS            AmpR: β-lactamase; bla; confers resistance to ampicillin, carbenicillin, and related antibiotics
  10780..10884   -  promoter       AmpR promoter: bla
>Addgene plasmid #20293 | pLenti-CaMKIIa-hChR2(C128A)-EYFP-WPRE | depositor full sequence | sequence record 9540 | Author sequence
GTCGACGGATCGGGAGATCTCCCGATCCCCTATGGTGCACTCTCAGTACAATCTGCTCTGATGCCGCATA
GTTAAGCCAGTATCTGCTCCCTGCTTGTGTGTTGGAGGTCGCTGAGTAGTGCGCGAGCAAAATTTAAGCT
ACAACAAGGCAAGGCTTGACCGACAATTGCATGAAGAATCTGCTTAGGGTTAGGCGTTTTGCGCTGCTTC
GCGATGTACGGGCCAGATATACGCGTTGACATTGATTATTGACTAGTTATTAATAGTAATCAATTACGGG
GTCATTAGTTCATAGCCCATATATGGAGTTCCGCGTTACATAACTTACGGTAAATGGCCCGCCTGGCTGA
CCGCCCAACGACCCCCGCCCATTGACGTCAATAATGACGTATGTTCCCATAGTAACGCCAATAGGGACTT
TCCATTGACGTCAATGGGTGGAGTATTTACGGTAAACTGCCCACTTGGCAGTACATCAAGTGTATCATAT
GCCAAGTACGCCCCCTATTGACGTCAATGACGGTAAATGGCCCGCCTGGCATTATGCCCAGTACATGACC
TTATGGGACTTTCCTACTTGGCAGTACATCTACGTATTAGTCATCGCTATTACCATGGTGATGCGGTTTT
GGCAGTACATCAATGGGCGTGGATAGCGGTTTGACTCACGGGGATTTCCAAGTCTCCACCCCATTGACGT
CAATGGGAGTTTGTTTTGGCACCAAAATCAACGGGACTTTCCAAAATGTCGTAACAACTCCGCCCCATTG
ACGCAAATGGGCGGTAGGCGTGTACGGTGGGAGGTCTATATAAGCAGCGCGTTTTGCCTGTACTGGGTCT
CTCTGGTTAGACCAGATCTGAGCCTGGGAGCTCTCTGGCTAACTAGGGAACCCACTGCTTAAGCCTCAAT
AAAGCTTGCCTTGAGTGCTTCAAGTAGTGTGTGCCCGTCTGTTGTGTGACTCTGGTAACTAGAGATCCCT
CAGACCCTTTTAGTCAGTGTGGAAAATCTCTAGCAGTGGCGCCCGAACAGGGACTTGAAAGCGAAAGGGA
AACCAGAGGAGCTCTCTCGACGCAGGACTCGGCTTGCTGAAGCGCGCACGGCAAGAGGCGAGGGGCGGCG
ACTGGTGAGTACGCCAAAAATTTTGACTAGCGGAGGCTAGAAGGAGAGAGATGGGTGCGAGAGCGTCAGT
ATTAAGCGGGGGAGAATTAGATCGCGATGGGAAAAAATTCGGTTAAGGCCAGGGGGAAAGAAAAAATATA
AATTAAAACATATAGTATGGGCAAGCAGGGAGCTAGAACGATTCGCAGTTAATCCTGGCCTGTTAGAAAC
ATCAGAAGGCTGTAGACAAATACTGGGACAGCTACAACCATCCCTTCAGACAGGATCAGAAGAACTTAGA
TCATTATATAATACAGTAGCAACCCTCTATTGTGTGCATCAAAGGATAGAGATAAAAGACACCAAGGAAG
CTTTAGACAAGATAGAGGAAGAGCAAAACAAAAGTAAGACCACCGCACAGCAAGCGGCCGCTGATCTTCA
GACCTGGAGGAGGAGATATGAGGGACAATTGGAGAAGTGAATTATATAAATATAAAGTAGTAAAAATTGA
ACCATTAGGAGTAGCACCCACCAAGGCAAAGAGAAGAGTGGTGCAGAGAGAAAAAAGAGCAGTGGGAATA
GGAGCTTTGTTCCTTGGGTTCTTGGGAGCAGCAGGAAGCACTATGGGCGCAGCGTCAATGACGCTGACGG
TACAGGCCAGACAATTATTGTCTGGTATAGTGCAGCAGCAGAACAATTTGCTGAGGGCTATTGAGGCGCA
ACAGCATCTGTTGCAACTCACAGTCTGGGGCATCAAGCAGCTCCAGGCAAGAATCCTGGCTGTGGAAAGA
TACCTAAAGGATCAACAGCTCCTGGGGATTTGGGGTTGCTCTGGAAAACTCATTTGCACCACTGCTGTGC
CTTGGAATGCTAGTTGGAGTAATAAATCTCTGGAACAGATTTGGAATCACACGACCTGGATGGAGTGGGA
CAGAGAAATTAACAATTACACAAGCTTAATACACTCCTTAATTGAAGAATCGCAAAACCAGCAAGAAAAG
AATGAACAAGAATTATTGGAATTAGATAAATGGGCAAGTTTGTGGAATTGGTTTAACATAACAAATTGGC
TGTGGTATATAAAATTATTCATAATGATAGTAGGAGGCTTGGTAGGTTTAAGAATAGTTTTTGCTGTACT
TTCTATAGTGAATAGAGTTAGGCAGGGATATTCACCATTATCGTTTCAGACCCACCTCCCAACCCCGAGG
GGACCCGACAGGCCCGAAGGAATAGAAGAAGAAGGTGGAGAGAGAGACAGAGACAGATCCATTCGATTAG
TGAACGGATCGGCACTGCGTGCGCCAATTCTGCAGACAAATGGCAGTATTCATCCACAATTTTAAAAGAA
AAGGGGGGATTGGGGGGTACAGTGCAGGGGAAAGAATAGTAGACATAATAGCAACAGACATACAAACTAA
AGAATTACAAAAACAAATTACAAAAATTCAAAATTTTCGGGTTTATTACAGGGACAGCAGAGATCCAGTT
TGGTTAATTAACATTATGGCCTTAGGTCACTTCATCTCCATGGGGTTCTTCTTCTGATTTTCTAGAAAAT
GAGATGGGGGTGCAGAGAGCTTCCTCAGTGACCTGCCCAGGGTCACATCAGAAATGTCAGAGCTAGAACT
TGAACTCAGATTACTAATCTTAAATTCCATGCCTTGGGGGCATGCAAGTACGATATACAGAAGGAGTGAA
CTCATTAGGGCAGATGACCAATGAGTTTAGGAAAGAAGAGTCCAGGGCAGGGTACATCTACACCACCCGC
CCAGCCCTGGGTGAGTCCAGCCACGTTCACCTCATTATAGTTGCCTCTCTCCAGTCCTACCTTGACGGGA
AGCACAAGCAGAAACTGGGACAGGAGCCCCAGGAGACCAAATCTTCATGGTCCCTCTGGGAGGATGGGTG
GGGAGAGCTGTGGCAGAGGCCTCAGGAGGGGCCCTGCTGCTCAGTGGTGACAGATAGGGGTGAGAAAGCA
GACAGAGTCATTCCGTCAGCATTCTGGGTCTGTTTGGTACTTCTTCTCACGCTAAGGTGGCGGTGTGATA
TGCACAATGGCTAAAAAGCAGGGAGAGCTGGAAAGAAACAAGGACAGAGACAGAGGCCAAGTCAACCAGA
CCAATTCCCAGAGGAAGCAAAGAAACCATTACAGAGACTACAAGGGGGAAGGGAAGGAGAGATGAATTAG
CTTCCCCTGTAAACCTTAGAACCCAGCTGTTGCCAGGGCAACGGGGCAATACCTGTCTCTTCAGAGGAGA
TGAAGTTGCCAGGGTAACTACATCCTGTCTTTCTCAAGGACCATCCCAGAATGTGGCACCCACTAGCCGT
TACCATAGCAACTGCCTCTTTGCCCCACTTAATCCCATCCCGTCTGTTAAAAGGGCCCTATAGTTGGAGG
TGGGGGAGGTAGGAAGAGCGATGATCACTTGTGGACTAAGTTTGTTCGCATCCCCTTCTCCAACCCCCTC
AGTACATCACCCTGGGGGAACAGGGTCCACTTGCTCCTGGGCCCACACAGTCCTGCAGTATTGTGTATAT
AAGGCCAGGGCAAAGAGGAGCAGGTTTTAAAGTGAAAGGCAGGCAGGTGTTGGGGAGGCAGTTACCGGGG
CAACGGGAACAGGGCGTTTCGGAGGTGGTTGCCATGGGGACCTGGATGCTGACGAAGGCTCGCGAGGCTG
TGAGCAGCCACAGTGCCCTGCTCAGAAGCCCCAAGCTCGTCAGTCAAGCCGGTTCTCCGTTTGCACTCAG
GAGCACGGGCAGGCGAGTGGCCCCTAGTTCTGGGGGCAGCGGGGGATCCCCGGGTACCGGTGCCACCATG
GACTATGGCGGCGCTTTGTCTGCCGTCGGACGCGAACTTTTGTTCGTTACTAATCCTGTGGTGGTGAACG
GGTCCGTCCTGGTCCCTGAGGATCAATGTTACTGTGCCGGATGGATTGAATCTCGCGGCACGAACGGCGC
TCAGACCGCGTCAAATGTCCTGCAGTGGCTTGCAGCAGGATTCAGCATTTTGCTGCTGATGTTCTATGCC
TACCAAACCTGGAAATCTACATGCGGCTGGGAGGAGATCTATGTGTGCGCCATTGAAATGGTTAAGGTGA
TTCTCGAGTTCTTTTTTGAGTTTAAGAATCCCTCTATGCTCTACCTTGCCACAGGACACCGGGTGCAGTG
GCTGCGCTATGCAGAGTGGCTGCTCACTGCCCCTGTCATCCTTATCCACCTGAGCAACCTCACCGGCCTG
AGCAACGACTACAGCAGGAGAACCATGGGACTCCTTGTCTCAGACATCGGGACTATCGTGTGGGGGGCTA
CCAGCGCCATGGCAACCGGCTATGTTAAAGTCATCTTCTTTTGTCTTGGATTGTGCTATGGCGCGAACAC
ATTTTTTCACGCCGCCAAAGCATATATCGAGGGTTATCATACTGTGCCAAAGGGTCGGTGCCGCCAGGTC
GTGACCGGCATGGCATGGCTGTTTTTCGTGAGCTGGGGTATGTTCCCAATTCTCTTCATTTTGGGGCCCG
AAGGTTTTGGCGTCCTGAGCGTCTATGGCTCCACCGTAGGTCACACGATTATTGATCTGATGAGTAAAAA
TTGTTGGGGGTTGTTGGGACACTACCTGCGCGTCCTGATCCACGAGCACATATTGATTCACGGAGATATC
CGCAAAACCACCAAACTGAACATCGGCGGAACGGAGATCGAGGTCGAGACTCTCGTCGAAGACGAAGCCG
AGGCCGGAGCCGTGCCAGCGGCCGCCACCATGGTGAGCAAGGGCGAGGAGCTGTTCACCGGGGTGGTGCC
CATCCTGGTCGAGCTGGACGGCGACGTAAACGGCCACAAGTTCAGCGTGTCCGGCGAGGGCGAGGGCGAT
GCCACCTACGGCAAGCTGACCCTGAAGTTCATCTGCACCACCGGCAAGCTGCCCGTGCCCTGGCCCACCC
TCGTGACCACCTTCGGCTACGGCCTGCAGTGCTTCGCCCGCTACCCCGACCACATGAAGCAGCACGACTT
CTTCAAGTCCGCCATGCCCGAAGGCTACGTCCAGGAGCGCACCATCTTCTTCAAGGACGACGGCAACTAC
AAGACCCGCGCCGAGGTGAAGTTCGAGGGCGACACCCTGGTGAACCGCATCGAGCTGAAGGGCATCGACT
TCAAGGAGGACGGCAACATCCTGGGGCACAAGCTGGAGTACAACTACAACAGCCACAACGTCTATATCAT
GGCCGACAAGCAGAAGAACGGCATCAAGGTGAACTTCAAGATCCGCCACAACATCGAGGACGGCAGCGTG
CAGCTCGCCGACCACTACCAGCAGAACACCCCCATCGGCGACGGCCCCGTGCTGCTGCCCGACAACCACT
ACCTGAGCTACCAGTCCGCCCTGAGCAAAGACCCCAACGAGAAGCGCGATCACATGGTCCTGCTGGAGTT
CGTGACCGCCGCCGGGATCACTCTCGGCATGGACGAGCTGTACAAGTAAGAATTCGATATCAAGCTTATC
GATAATCAACCTCTGGATTACAAAATTTGTGAAAGATTGACTGGTATTCTTAACTATGTTGCTCCTTTTA
CGCTATGTGGATACGCTGCTTTAATGCCTTTGTATCATGCTATTGCTTCCCGTATGGCTTTCATTTTCTC
CTCCTTGTATAAATCCTGGTTGCTGTCTCTTTATGAGGAGTTGTGGCCCGTTGTCAGGCAACGTGGCGTG
GTGTGCACTGTGTTTGCTGACGCAACCCCCACTGGTTGGGGCATTGCCACCACCTGTCAGCTCCTTTCCG
GGACTTTCGCTTTCCCCCTCCCTATTGCCACGGCGGAACTCATCGCCGCCTGCCTTGCCCGCTGCTGGAC
AGGGGCTCGGCTGTTGGGCACTGACAATTCCGTGGTGTTGTCGGGGAAATCATCGTCCTTTCCTTGGCTG
CTCGCCTGTGTTGCCACCTGGATTCTGCGCGGGACGTCCTTCTGCTACGTCCCTTCGGCCCTCAATCCAG
CGGACCTTCCTTCCCGCGGCCTGCTGCCGGCTCTGCGGCCTCTTCCGCGTCTTCGCCTTCGCCCTCAGAC
GAGTCGGATCTCCCTTTGGGCCGCCTCCCCGCATCGATACCGTCGACCTCGAGACCTAGAAAAACATGGA
GCAATCACAAGTAGCAATACAGCAGCTACCAATGCTGATTGTGCCTGGCTAGAAGCACAAGAGGAGGAGG
AGGTGGGTTTTCCAGTCACACCTCAGGTACCTTTAAGACCAATGACTTACAAGGCAGCTGTAGATCTTAG
CCACTTTTTAAAAGAAAAGGGGGGACTGGAAGGGCTAATTCACTCCCAACGAAGACAAGATATCCTTGAT
CTGTGGATCTACCACACACAAGGCTACTTCCCTGATTGGCAGAACTACACACCAGGGCCAGGGATCAGAT
ATCCACTGACCTTTGGATGGTGCTACAAGCTAGTACCAGTTGAGCAAGAGAAGGTAGAAGAAGCCAATGA
AGGAGAGAACACCCGCTTGTTACACCCTGTGAGCCTGCATGGGATGGATGACCCGGAGAGAGAAGTATTA
GAGTGGAGGTTTGACAGCCGCCTAGCATTTCATCACATGGCCCGAGAGCTGCATCCGGACTGTACTGGGT
CTCTCTGGTTAGACCAGATCTGAGCCTGGGAGCTCTCTGGCTAACTAGGGAACCCACTGCTTAAGCCTCA
ATAAAGCTTGCCTTGAGTGCTTCAAGTAGTGTGTGCCCGTCTGTTGTGTGACTCTGGTAACTAGAGATCC
CTCAGACCCTTTTAGTCAGTGTGGAAAATCTCTAGCAGGGCCCGTTTAAACCCGCTGATCAGCCTCGACT
GTGCCTTCTAGTTGCCAGCCATCTGTTGTTTGCCCCTCCCCCGTGCCTTCCTTGACCCTGGAAGGTGCCA
CTCCCACTGTCCTTTCCTAATAAAATGAGGAAATTGCATCGCATTGTCTGAGTAGGTGTCATTCTATTCT
GGGGGGTGGGGTGGGGCAGGACAGCAAGGGGGAGGATTGGGAAGACAATAGCAGGCATGCTGGGGATGCG
GTGGGCTCTATGGCTTCTGAGGCGGAAAGAACCAGCTGGGGCTCTAGGGGGTATCCCC
[124 nt withheld, positions 7199-7322]
C
[91 nt withheld, positions 7324-7414]
A
[49 nt withheld, positions 7416-7464]
CCTTTGACGTTGGAGTCCACGTTCTTT
[37 nt withheld, positions 7492-7528]
ACCCTATCTCGGTCTATTCTTTTGATTTATAAGGGATTTTGCCGATTTCGGCCTATTGGTTAAAAAATGA
GCTGATTTAACAAAAATTTAACGCGAATTAATTCTGTGGAATGTGTGTCAGTTAGGGTGTGGAAAGTCCC
CAGGCTCCCCAGCAGGCAGAAGTATGCAAAGCATGCATCTCAATTAGTCAGCAACCAGGTGTGGAAAGTC
CCCAGGCTCCCCAGCAGGCAGAAGTATGCAAAGCATGCATCTCAATTAGTCAGCAACCATAGTCCCGCCC
CTAACTCCGCCCATCCCGCCCCTAACTCCGCCCAGTTCCGCCCATTCTCCGCCCCATGGCTGACTAATTT
TTTTTATTTATGCAGAGGCCGAGGCCGCCTCTGCCTCTGAGCTATTCCAGAAGTAGTGAGGAGGCTTTTT
TGGAGGCCTAGGCTTTTGCAAAAAGCTCCCGGGAGCTTGTATATCCATTTTCGGATCTGATCAGCACGTG
TTGACAATTAATCATCGGCATAGTATATCGGCATAGTATAATACGACAAGGTGAGGAACTAAACCATGGC
CAAGTTGACCAGTGCCGTTCCGGTGCTCACCGCGCGCGACGTCGCCGGAGCGGTCGAGTTCTGGACCGAC
CGGCTCGGGTTCTCCCGGGACTTCGTGGAGGACGACTTCGCCGGTGTGGTCCGGGACGACGTGACCCTGT
TCATCAGCGCGGTCCAGGACCAGGTGGTGCCGGACAACACCCTGGCCTGGGTGTGGGTGCGCGGCCTGGA
CGAGCTGTACGCCGAGTGGTCGGAGGTCGTGTCCACGAACTTCCGGGACGCCTCCGGGCCGGCCATGACC
GAGATCGGCGAGCAGCCGTGGGGGCGGGAGTTCGCCCTGCGCGACCCGGCCGGCAACTGCGTGCACTTCG
TGGCCGAGGAGCAGGACTGACACGTGCTACGAGATTTCGATTCCACCGCCGCCTTCTATGAAAGGTTGGG
CTTCGGAATCGTTTTCCGGGACGCCGGCTGGATGATCCTCCAGCGCGGGGATCTCATGCTGGAGTTCTTC
GCCCACCCCAACTTGTTTATTGCAGCTTATAATGGTTACAAATAAAGCAATAGCATCACAAATTTCACAA
ATAAAGCATTTTTTTCACTGCATTCTAGTTGTGGTTTGTCCAAACTCATCAATGTATCTTATCATGTCTG
TATACCGTCGACCTCTAGCTAGAGCTTGGCGTAATCATGGTCATAGCTGTTTCCTGTGTGAAATTGTTAT
CCGCTCACAATTCCACACAACATACGAGCCGGAAGCATAAAGTGTAAAGCCTGGGGTGCCTAATGAGTGA
GCTAACTCACATTAATTGCGTTGCGCTCACTGCCCGCTTTCCAGTCGGGAAACCTGTCGTGCCAGCTGCA
TTAATGAATCGGCCAACGCGCGGGGAGAGGCGGTTTGCGTATTGGGCGCTCTTCCGCTTCCTCGCTCACT
GACTCGCTGCGCTCGGTCGTTCGGCTGCGGCGAGCGGTATCAGCTCACTCAAAGGCGGTAATACGGTTAT
CCACAGAATCAGGGGATAACGCAGGAAAGAACATGTGAGCAAAAGGCCAGCAAAAGGCCAGGAACCGTAA
AAAGGCCGCGTTGCTGGCGTTTTTCCATAGGCTCCGCCCCCCTGACGAGCATCACAAAAATCGACGCTCA
AGTCAGAGGTGGCGAAACCCGACAGGACTATAAAGATACCAGGCGTTTCCCCCTGGAAGCTCCCTCGTGC
GCTCTCCTGTTCCGACCCTGCCGCTTACCGGATACCTGTCCGCCTTTCTCCCTTCGGGAAGCGTGGCGCT
TTCTCATAGCTCACGCTGTAGGTATCTCAGTTCGGTGTAGGTCGTTCGCTCCAAGCTGGGCTGTGTGCAC
GAACCCCCCGTTCAGCCCGACCGCTGCGCCTTATCCGGTAACTATCGTCTTGAGTCCAACCCGGTAAGAC
ACGACTTATCGCCACTGGCAGCAGCCACTGGTAACAGGATTAGCAGAGCGAGGTATGTAGGCGGTGCTAC
AGAGTTCTTGAAGTGGTGGCCTAACTACGGCTACACTAGAAGAACAGTATTTGGTATCTGCGCTCTGCTG
AAGCCAGTTACCTTCGGAAAAAGAGTTGGTAGCTCTTGATCCGGCAAACAAACCACCGCTGGTAGCGGTG
GTTTTTTTGTTTGCAAGCAGCAGATTACGCGCAGAAAAAAAGGATCTCAAGAAGATCCTTTGATCTTTTC
TACGGGGTCTGACGCTCAGTGGAACGAAAACTCACGTTAAGGGATTTTGGTCATGAGATTATCAAAAAGG
ATCTTCACCTAGATCCTTTTAAATTAAAAATGAAGTTTTAAATCAATCTAAAGTATATATGAGTAAACTT
GGTCTGACAGTTACCAATGCTTAATCAGTGAGGCACCTATCTCAGCGATCTGTCTATTTCGTTCATCCAT
AGTTGCCTGACTCCCCGTCGTGTAGATAACTACGATACGGGAGGGCTTACCATCTGGCCCCAGTGCTGCA
ATGATACCGCGAGACCCACGCTCACCGGCTCCAGATTTATCAGCAATAAACCAGCCAGCCGGAAGGGCCG
AGCGCAGAAGTGGTCCTGCAACTTTATCCGCCTCCATCCAGTCTATTAATTGTTGCCGGGAAGCTAGAGT
AAGTAGTTCGCCAGTTAATAGTTTGCGCAACGTTGTTGCCATTGCTACAGGCATCGTGGTGTCACGCTCG
TCGTTTGGTATGGCTTCATTCAGCTCCGGTTCCCAACGATCAAGGCGAGTTACATGATCCCCCATGTTGT
GCAAAAAAGCGGTTAGCTCCTTCGGTCCTCCGATCGTTGTCAGAAGTAAGTTGGCCGCAGTGTTATCACT
CATGGTTATGGCAGCACTGCATAATTCTCTTACTGTCATGCCATCCGTAAGATGCTTTTCTGTGACTGGT
GAGTACTCAACCAAGTCATTCTGAGAATAGTGTATGCGGCGACCGAGTTGCTCTTGCCCGGCGTCAATAC
GGGATAATACCGCGCCACATAGCAGAACTTTAAAAGTGCTCATCATTGGAAAACGTTCTTCGGGGCGAAA
ACTCTCAAGGATCTTACCGCTGTTGAGATCCAGTTCGATGTAACCCACTCGTGCACCCAACTGATCTTCA
GCATCTTTTACTTTCACCAGCGTTTCTGGGTGAGCAAAAACAGGAAGGCAAAATGCCGCAAAAAAGGGAA
TAAGGGCGACACGGAAATGTTGAATACTCATACTCTTCCTTTTTCAATATTATTGAAGCATTTATCAGGG
TTATTGTCTCATGAGCGGATACATATTTGAATGTATTTAGAAAAATAAACAAATAGGGGTTCCGCGCACA
TTTCCCCGAAAAGTGCCACCTGAC
