>Addgene plasmid #20293 | pLenti-CaMKIIa-hChR2(C128A)-EYFP-WPRE | addgene partial sequence | sequence record 26143 | EGFP-N 5'-CGTCGCCGTCCAGCTCGACCAG-3'
NGGNCCCGGNANGCTCTGCCCTNGCTCACCATGGNTGGCGGCCGCTGGCACGGCTCCGGCCTCGGCTTCG
TCTTCGACGAGAGTCTCGACCTCGATCTCCGTTCCGCCGATGTTCAGTTTGGTGGTTTTGCGGATATCTC
CGTGAATCAATATGTGCTCGTGGATCAGGACGCGCAGGTAGTGTCCCAACAACCCCCAACAATTTTTACT
CATCAGATCAATAATCGTGTGACCTACGGTGGAGCCATAGACGCTCAGGACGCCAAAACCTTCGGGCCCC
AAAATGAAGAGAATTGGGAACATACCCCAGCTCACGAAAAACAGCCATGCCATGCCGGTCACGACCTGGC
GGCACCGACCCTTTGGCACAGTATGATAACCCTCGATATATGCTTTGGCGGCGTGAAAAAATGTGTTCGC
GCCATAGCACAATCCAAGACAAAAGAAGATGACTTTAACATAGCCGGTTGCCATGGCGCTGGTAGCCCCC
CACACGATAGTCCCGATGTCTGAGACAAGGAGTCCCATGGTTCTCCTGCTGTAGTCGTTGCTCAGGCCGG
TGAGGTTGCTCAGGTGGATAAGGATGACAGGGGCAGTGAGCAGCCACTCTGCATAGCGCAGCCACTGCAC
CCGGTGTCCTGTGGCAAGGTAGAGCATAGAGGGATTCTTAAACTCAAAAAAGAACTCGAGAATCACCTTA
ACCATTTCAATGGCGCACACATAGATCTCCTCCCAGCCGCATGTAGATTTCCAGGTTTGGTAGGCATAGA
ACATCAGCAGCAAATGCTGATCCTGCTGCAGCCACTGCAGGANTTTGANCGGTCTGACGCGTCGTGCGCG
AGATCATCATCGNAATACNTGTCTCAGGACAGACGACCGTCCACN
